>Addgene plasmid #26701 | pLKO.1-blast-SCRAMBLE | addgene full sequence | sequence record 181050 | Addgene NGS Result
TTCTTTCCTGCGTTATCCCCTGATTCTGTGGATAACCGTATTACCGCCTTTGAGTGAGCTGATACCGCTC
GCCGCAGCCGAACGACCGAGCGCAGCGAGTCAGTGAGCGAGGAAGCGGAAGAGCGCCCAATACGCAAACC
GCCTCTCCCCGCGCGTTGGCCGATTCATTAATGCAGCTGGCACGACAGGTTTCCCGACTGGAAAGCGGGC
AGTGAGCGCAACGCAATTAATGTGAGTTAGCTCACTCATTAGGCACCCCAGGCTTTACACTTTATGCTTC
CGGCTCGTATGTTGTGTGGAATTGTGAGCGGATAACAATTTCACACAGGAAACAGCTATGACCATGATTA
CGCCAAGCGCGCAATTAACCCTCACTAAAGGGAACAAAAGCTGGAGCTGCAAGCTTAATGTAGTCTTATG
CAATACTCTTGTAGTCTTGCAACATGGTAACGATGAGTTAGCAACATGCCTTACAAGGAGAGAAAAAGCA
CCGTGCATGCCGATTGGTGGAAGTAAGGTGGTACGATCGTGCCTTATTAGGAAGGCAACAGACGGGTCTG
ACATGGATTGGACGAACCACTGAATTGCCGCATTGCAGAGATATTGTATTTAAGTGCCTAGCTCGATACA
TAAACGGGTCTCTCTGGTTAGACCAGATCTGAGCCTGGGAGCTCTCTGGCTAACTAGGGAACCCACTGCT
TAAGCCTCAATAAAGCTTGCCTTGAGTGCTTCAAGTAGTGTGTGCCCGTCTGTTGTGTGACTCTGGTAAC
TAGAGATCCCTCAGACCCTTTTAGTCAGTGTGGAAAATCTCTAGCAGTGGCGCCCGAACAGGGACTTGAA
AGCGAAAGGGAAACCAGAGGAGCTCTCTCGACGCAGGACTCGGCTTGCTGAAGCGCGCACGGCAAGAGGC
GAGGGGCGGCGACTGGTGAGTACGCCAAAAATTTTGACTAGCGGAGGCTAGAAGGAGAGAGATGGGTGCG
AGAGCGTCAGTATTAAGCGGGGGAGAATTAGATCGCGATGGGAAAAAATTCGGTTAAGGCCAGGGGGAAA
GAAAAAATATAAATTAAAACATATAGTATGGGCAAGCAGGGAGCTAGAACGATTCGCAGTTAATCCTGGC
CTGTTAGAAACATCAGAAGGCTGTAGACAAATACTGGGACAGCTACAACCATCCCTTCAGACAGGATCAG
AAGAACTTAGATCATTATATAATACAGTAGCAACCCTCTATTGTGTGCATCAAAGGATAGAGATAAAAGA
CACCAAGGAAGCTTTAGACAAGATAGAGGAAGAGCAAAACAAAAGTAAGACCACCGCACAGCAAGCGGCC
GCTGATCTTCAGACCTGGAGGAGGAGATATGAGGGACAATTGGAGAAGTGAATTATATAAATATAAAGTA
GTAAAAATTGAACCATTAGGAGTAGCACCCACCAAGGCAAAGAGAAGAGTGGTGCAGAGAGAAAAAAGAG
CAGTGGGAATAGGAGCTTTGTTCCTTGGGTTCTTGGGAGCAGCAGGAAGCACTATGGGCGCAGCGTCAAT
GACGCTGACGGTACAGGCCAGACAATTATTGTCTGGTATAGTGCAGCAGCAGAACAATTTGCTGAGGGCT
ATTGAGGCGCAACAGCATCTGTTGCAACTCACAGTCTGGGGCATCAAGCAGCTCCAGGCAAGAATCCTGG
CTGTGGAAAGATACCTAAAGGATCAACAGCTCCTGGGGATTTGGGGTTGCTCTGGAAAACTCATTTGCAC
CACTGCTGTGCCTTGGAATGCTAGTTGGAGTAATAAATCTCTGGAACAGATTTGGAATCACACGACCTGG
ATGGAGTGGGACAGAGAAATTAACAATTACACAAGCTTAATACACTCCTTAATTGAAGAATCGCAAAACC
AGCAAGAAAAGAATGAACAAGAATTATTGGAATTAGATAAATGGGCAAGTTTGTGGAATTGGTTTAACAT
AACAAATTGGCTGTGGTATATAAAATTATTCATAATGATAGTAGGAGGCTTGGTAGGTTTAAGAATAGTT
TTTGCTGTACTTTCTATAGTGAATAGAGTTAGGCAGGGATATTCACCATTATCGTTTCAGACCCACCTCC
CAACCCCGAGGGGACCCGACAGGCCCGAAGGAATAGAAGAAGAAGGTGGAGAGAGAGACAGAGACAGATC
CATTCGATTAGTGAACGGATCTCGACGGTATCGATCACGAGACTAGCCTCGAGCGGCCGCCCCCTTCACC
GAGGGCCTATTTCCCATGATTCCTTCATATTTGCATATACGATACAAGGCTGTTAGAGAGATAATTGGAA
TTAATTTGACTGTAAACACAAAGATATTAGTACAAAATACGTGACGTAGAAAGTAATAATTTCTTGGGTA
GTTTGCAGTTTTAAAATTATGTTTTAAAATGGACTATCATATGCTTACCGTAACTTGAAAGTATTTCGAT
TTCTTGGCTTTATATATCTTGTGGAAAGGACGAAACACCGGCCTAAGGTTAAGTCGCCCTCGCTCGAGCG
AGGGCGACTTAACCTTAGGTTTTTGAATTCTCGACCTCGAGACAAATGGCAGTATTCATCCACAATTTTA
AAAGAAAAGGGGGGATTGGGGGGTACAGTGCAGGGGAAAGAATAGTAGACATAATAGCAACAGACATACA
AACTAAAGAATTACAAAAACAAATTACAAAAATTCAAAATTTTCGGGTTTATTACAGGGACAGCAGAGAT
CCACTTTGGCCGCGGCTCGAGGGGGTTGGGGTTGCGCCTTTTCCAAGGCAGCCCTGGGTTTGCGCAGGGA
CGCGGCTGCTCTGGGCGTGGTTCCGGGAAACGCAGCGGCGCCGACCCTGGGTCTCGCACATTCTTCACGT
CCGTTCGCAGCGTCACCCGGATCTTCGCCGCTACCCTTGTGGGCCCCCCGGCGACGCTTCCTGCTCCGCC
CCTAAGTCGGGAAGGTTCCTTGCGGTTCGCGGCGTGCCGGACGTGACAAACGGAAGCCGCACGTCTCACT
AGTACCCTCGCAGACGGACAGCGCCAGGGAGCAATGGCAGCGCGCCGACCGCGATGGGCTGTGGCCAATA
GCGGCTGCTCAGCAGGGCGCGCCGAGAGCAGCGGCCGGGAAGGGGCGGTGCGGGAGGCGGGGTGTGGGGC
GGTAGTGTGGGCCCTGTTCCTGCCCGCGCGGTGTTCCGCATTCTGCAAGCCTCCGGAGCGCACGTCGGCA
GTCGGCTCCCTCGTTGACCGAATCACCGACCTCTCTCCCCAGGGGGATCCACCATGGCCAAGCCTTTGTC
TCAAGAAGAATCCACCCTCATTGAAAGAGCAACGGCTACAATCAACAGCATCCCCATCTCTGAAGACTAC
AGCGTCGCCAGCGCAGCTCTCTCTAGCGACGGCCGCATCTTCACTGGTGTCAATGTATATCATTTTACTG
GGGGACCTTGTGCAGAACTCGTGGTGCTGGGCACTGCTGCTGCTGCGGCAGCTGGCAACCTGACTTGTAT
CGTCGCGATCGGAAATGAGAACAGGGGCATCTTGAGCCCCTGCGGACGGTGCCGACAGGTGCTTCTCGAT
CTGCATCCTGGGATCAAAGCCATAGTGAAGGACAGTGATGGACAGCCGACGGCAGTTGGGATTCGTGAAT
TGCTGCCCTCTGGTTATGTGTGGGAGGGCTAAGGTACCTTTAAGACCAATGACTTACAAGGCAGCTGTAG
ATCTTAGCCACTTTTTAAAAGAAAAGGGGGGACTGGAAGGGCTAATTCACTCCCAACGAAGACAAGATCT
GCTTTTTGCTTGTACTGGGTCTCTCTGGTTAGACCAGATCTGAGCCTGGGAGCTCTCTGGCTAACTAGGG
AACCCACTGCTTAAGCCTCAATAAAGCTTGCCTTGAGTGCTTCAAGTAGTGTGTGCCCGTCTGTTGTGTG
ACTCTGGTAACTAGAGATCCCTCAGACCCTTTTAGTCAGTGTGGAAAATCTCTAGCAGTAGTAGTTCATG
TCATCTTATTATTCAGTATTTATAACTTGCAAAGAAATGAATATCAGAGAGTGAGAGGAACTTGTTTATT
GCAGCTTATAATGGTTACAAATAAAGCAATAGCATCACAAATTTCACAAATAAAGCATTTTTTTCACTGC
ATTCTAGTTGTGGTTTGTCCAAACTCATCAATGTATCTTATCATGTCTGGCTCTAGCTATCCCGCCCCTA
ACTCCGCCCATCCCGCCCCTAACTCCGCCCAGTTCCGCCCATTCTCCGCCCCATGGCTGACTAATTTTTT
TTATTTATGCAGAGGCCGAGGCCGCCTCGGCCTCTGAGCTATTCCAGAAGTAGTGAGGAGGCTTTTTTGG
AGGCCTAGGGACGTACCCAATTCGCCCTATAGTGAGTCGTATTACGCGCGCTCACTGGCCGTCGTTTTAC
AACGTCGTGACTGGGAAAACCCTGGCGTTACCCAACTTAATCGCCTTGCAGCACATCCCCCTTTCGCCAG
CTGGCGTAATAGCGAAGAGGCCCGCACCGATCGCCCTTCCCAACAGTTGCGCAGCCTGAATGGCGAATGG
G
[124 nt withheld, positions 4552-4675]
C
[91 nt withheld, positions 4677-4767]
A
[49 nt withheld, positions 4769-4817]
CCTTTGACGTTGGAGTCCACGTTCTTT
[37 nt withheld, positions 4845-4881]
ACCCTATCTCGGTCTATTCTTTTGATTTATAAGGGATTTTGCCGATTTCGGCCTATTGGTTAAAAAATGA
GCTGATTTAACAAAAATTTAACGCGAATTTTAACAAAATATTAACGCTTACAATTTAGGTGGCACTTTTC
GGGGAAATGTGCGCGGAACCCCTATTTGTTTATTTTTCTAAATACATTCAAATATGTATCCGCTCATGAG
ACAATAACCCTGATAAATGCTTCAATAATATTGAAAAAGGAAGAGTATGAGTATTCAACATTTCCGTGTC
GCCCTTATTCCCTTTTTTGCGGCATTTTGCCTTCCTGTTTTTGCTCACCCAGAAACGCTGGTGAAAGTAA
AAGATGCTGAAGATCAGTTGGGTGCACGAGTGGGTTACATCGAACTGGATCTCAACAGCGGTAAGATCCT
TGAGAGTTTTCGCCCCGAAGAACGTTTTCCAATGATGAGCACTTTTAAAGTTCTGCTATGTGGCGCGGTA
TTATCCCGTATTGACGCCGGGCAAGAGCAACTCGGTCGCCGCATACACTATTCTCAGAATGACTTGGTTG
AGTACTCACCAGTCACAGAAAAGCATCTTACGGATGGCATGACAGTAAGAGAATTATGCAGTGCTGCCAT
AACCATGAGTGATAACACTGCGGCCAACTTACTTCTGACAACGATCGGAGGACCGAAGGAGCTAACCGCT
TTTTTGCACAACATGGGGGATCATGTAACTCGCCTTGATCGTTGGGAACCGGAGCTGAATGAAGCCATAC
CAAACGACGAGCGTGACACCACGATGCCTGTAGCAATGGCAACAACGTTGCGCAAACTATTAACTGGCGA
ACTACTTACTCTAGCTTCCCGGCAACAATTAATAGACTGGATGGAGGCGGATAAAGTTGCAGGACCACTT
CTGCGCTCGGCCCTTCCGGCTGGCTGGTTTATTGCTGATAAATCTGGAGCCGGTGAGCGTGGGTCTCGCG
GTATCATTGCAGCACTGGGGCCAGATGGTAAGCCCTCCCGTATCGTAGTTATCTACACGACGGGGAGTCA
GGCAACTATGGATGAACGAAATAGACAGATCGCTGAGATAGGTGCCTCACTGATTAAGCATTGGTAACTG
TCAGACCAAGTTTACTCATATATACTTTAGATTGATTTAAAACTTCATTTTTAATTTAAAAGGATCTAGG
TGAAGATCCTTTTTGATAATCTCATGACCAAAATCCCTTAACGTGAGTTTTCGTTCCACTGAGCGTCAGA
CCCCGTAGAAAAGATCAAAGGATCTTCTTGAGATCCTTTTTTTCTGCGCGTAATCTGCTGCTTGCAAACA
AAAAAACCACCGCTACCAGCGGTGGTTTGTTTGCCGGATCAAGAGCTACCAACTCTTTTTCCGAAGGTAA
CTGGCTTCAGCAGAGCGCAGATACCAAATACTGTTCTTCTAGTGTAGCCGTAGTTAGGCCACCACTTCAA
GAACTCTGTAGCACCGCCTACATACCTCGCTCTGCTAATCCTGTTACCAGTGGCTGCTGCCAGTGGCGAT
AAGTCGTGTCTTACCGGGTTGGACTCAAGACGATAGTTACCGGATAAGGCGCAGCGGTCGGGCTGAACGG
GGGGTTCGTGCACACAGCCCAGCTTGGAGCGAACGACCTACACCGAACTGAGATACCTACAGCGTGAGCT
ATGAGAAAGCGCCACGCTTCCCGAAGGGAGAAAGGCGGACAGGTATCCGGTAAGCGGCAGGGTCGGAACA
GGAGAGCGCACGAGGGAGCTTCCAGGGGGAAACGCCTGGTATCTTTATAGTCCTGTCGGGTTTCGCCACC
TCTGACTTGAGCGTCGATTTTTGTGATGCTCGTCAGGGGGGCGGAGCCTATGGAAAAACGCCAGCAACGC
GGCCTTTTTACGGTTCCTGGCCTTTTGCTGGCCTTTTGCTCACATG
Features (pLannotate 1.2.2; 26 found; start..end, strand, type, name):
      1..121     +  rep_origin     RSF ori (fragment): Plasmids containing the RSF 1030 origin of replication can be propagated in E. coli cells that contain additional plasmids with compatible origins.
    123..215     +  CDS            lacI (fragment): lac repressor; lacI; The lac repressor binds to the lac operator to inhibit transcription in E. coli. This inhibition can be relieved by adding lactose or isopropyl-β-D-thiogalactopyranoside (IPTG).
    228..249     +  protein_bind   CAP binding site: CAP binding activates transcription in the presence of cAMP. E. coli catabolite activator protein
    264..294     +  promoter       lac promoter: promoter for the E. coli lac operon
    302..318     +  protein_bind   lac operator: The lac repressor binds to the lac operator to inhibit transcription in E. coli. This inhibition can be relieved by adding lactose or isopropyl-β-D-thiogalactopyranoside (IPTG). lac repressor encoded by lacI
    363..381     +  promoter       T3 promoter: promoter for bacteriophage T3 RNA polymerase
    409..635     +  promoter       RSV promoter: Rous sarcoma virus enhancer/promoter
    636..816     +  LTR            5' LTR (truncated): truncated 5' long terminal repeat (LTR) from HIV-1
    863..988     +  misc_feature   HIV-1 Ψ: packaging signal of human immunodeficiency virus type 1
    972..1335    +  CDS            HIV-1 gag (fragment): gag protein from human immunodeficiency virus 1; gag
   1481..1714    +  misc_feature   RRE: The Rev response element (RRE) of HIV-1 allows for Rev-dependent mRNA export from the nucleus to the cytoplasm.
   2091..2191    +  CDS            Rev (fragment): human immunodeficiency virus 1 (HIV-1) Rev protein; rev; enhances nuclear export of unspliced and incompletely spliced viral mRNAs
   2241..2481    +  promoter       U6 promoter: RNA polymerase III promoter for human U6 snRNA
   2586..2703    +  misc_feature   cPPT/CTS: central polypurine tract and central termination sequence of HIV-1
   2752..3262    +  promoter       hPGK promoter: human phosphoglycerate kinase 1 promoter
   3274..3672    +  CDS            BSD: blasticidin S deaminase; Aspergillus terreus BSD; confers resistance to blasticidin
   3665..3742    +  CDS            nef (fragment): NEF_HV1Z2 - Experimental evidence at protein level: Swiss-Prot protein existence level 1. Extracellular Nef protein targets CD4(+) T-lymphocytes for apoptosis by interacting with CXCR4 surface receptors. From Human immunodeficiency virus type 1 group M subtype D (isolate Z2/CDC-Z34) (HIV-1).
   3744..3977    +  LTR            3' LTR (ΔU3): self-inactivating 3' long terminal repeat (LTR) from HIV-1
   4049..4170    +  polyA_signal   SV40 poly(A) signal: SV40 polyadenylation signal
   4210..4345    +  rep_origin     SV40 ori: SV40 origin of replication
   4366..4384    -  promoter       T7 promoter: promoter for bacteriophage T7 RNA polymerase
   4392..4547    +  CDS            lacZα (fragment): LacZα fragment of β-galactosidase; lacZ fragment
   4552..4980    +  rep_origin     f1 ori (sequence partly withheld): f1 bacteriophage origin of replication; arrow indicates direction of (+) strand synthesis
   5033..5137    +  promoter       AmpR promoter: bla
   5138..5998    +  CDS            AmpR: β-lactamase; bla; confers resistance to ampicillin, carbenicillin, and related antibiotics
   6169..6757    +  rep_origin     ori: high-copy-number ColE1/pMB1/pBR322/pUC origin of replication
