[The description below was written by a language model from this plasmid's Addgene catalogue record and pLannotate feature annotations shown in this document.]
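Description:
pLKO.1-blast-SCRAMBLE is a third-generation lentiviral shRNA expression plasmid built on the pLKO.1-blast backbone, carrying a scrambled hairpin that, according to the record, does not match any mammalian sequence. It serves as the non-targeting control for RNAi knockdown experiments done with gene-specific shRNAs in the same vector. In bacteria it is maintained through a high-copy ColE1/pUC-type origin and selected with ampicillin via the β-lactamase gene. An f1 origin is also annotated, along with remnants of cloning-vector sequence (lac promoter/operator, lacZα and lacI fragments, T3 and T7 promoters). The sequenced record is about 6.8 kb.

The viral portion begins with an RSV promoter fused to a truncated HIV-1 5' LTR, which allows Tat-independent transcription of the genomic RNA in packaging cells. It is followed by the Ψ packaging signal with a partial gag sequence and the Rev response element for Rev-dependent nuclear export. A human U6 RNA polymerase III promoter drives the shRNA, which was inserted between AgeI and EcoRI sites that were both destroyed during cloning. The hairpin itself is not annotated in the feature table but would lie in the gap between the U6 promoter and the cPPT/CTS element, which aids nuclear import of the viral genome. Downstream, a human PGK promoter drives the blasticidin S deaminase gene, so transduced mammalian cells can be selected with blasticidin. The cassette ends in a ΔU3 self-inactivating 3' LTR, which disables LTR promoter activity after integration, followed by an SV40 poly(A) signal and SV40 origin. Producing virus requires packaging and envelope functions supplied in trans from separate plasmids.
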