Addgene plasmid #26701: pLKO.1-blast-SCRAMBLE
Purpose: 3rd gen lentiviral shRNA expression vector containing scrambled shRNA sequence. Uses blasticidin for selection
Depositing lab: Keith Mostov. Depositing organization: University of California, San Francisco (UCSF). Publication: A molecular network for de novo generation of the apical surface and lumen. Bryant DM, Datta A, Rodriguez-Fraticelli AE, Peranen J, Martin-Belmonte F, Mostov KE. Nat Cell Biol. 2010 Nov;12(11):1035-45. doi: 10.1038/ncb2106. Epub 2010 Oct 3. PubMed 20890297.
Backbone
  Vector backbone: pLKO.1-blast
  Backbone manufacturer: Mostov lab (Addgene Plasmid# 26655)
  Backbone size w/o insert (bp): 7000
  Vector type: Mammalian Expression, Lentiviral, RNAi
  Selectable markers: Blasticidin
Growth in bacteria
  Bacterial resistance: Ampicillin, 100 μg/mL
  Growth temperature: 37°C
  Growth strain: Stbl3
  Copy number: High Copy
Gene/Insert
  Gene/Insert name: scramble
  gRNA/shRNA sequence: CCTAAGGTTAAGTCGCCCTCG
  Species: doesn't match any mammalian sequence
  Cloning method: Restriction Enzyme; 5′ cloning site AgeI (destroyed during cloning); 3′ cloning site EcoRI (destroyed during cloning)
  Sequencing primers: 5′ LKO.1 5'
Terms and licenses: Academic/Nonprofit Terms; Industry Terms: Not Available to Industry
How to cite: pLKO.1-blast-SCRAMBLE was a gift from Keith Mostov (Addgene plasmid # 26701 ; http://n2t.net/addgene:26701 ; RRID:Addgene_26701)
