>Addgene plasmid #26701 | pLKO.1-blast-SCRAMBLE | depositor partial sequence | sequence record 12624 | Author sequence
CCTAAGGTTAAGTCGCCCTCG
