>Addgene plasmid #26701 | pLKO.1-blast-SCRAMBLE | addgene partial sequence | sequence record 32943 | 26701 with LKO1-5
AAGGACGAAACACCGGCCTAAGGTTAAGTCGCCCTCGCTCGAGCGAGGGCGACTTAACCTTAGGTTTTTG
AATTCTCGACCTCGAGACAAATGGCAGTATTCATCCACAATTTTAAAAGAAAAGGGGGGATTGGGGGGTA
CAGTGCAGGGGAAAGAATAGTAGACATAATAGCAACAGACATACAAACTAAAGAATTACAAAAACAAATT
ACAAAAATTCAAAATTTTCGGGTTTATTACAGGGACAGCAGAGATCCACTTTGGCCGCGGCTCGAGGGGG
TTGGGGTTGCGCCTTTTCCAAGGCAGCCCTGGGTTTGCGCAGGGACGCGGCTGCTCTGGGCGTGGTTCCG
GGAAACGCAGCGGCGCCGACCCTGGGTCTCGCACATTCTTCACGTCCGTTCGCAGCGTCACCCGGATCTT
CGCCGCTACCCTTGTGGGCCCCCCGGCGACGCTTCCTGCTCCGCCCCTAAGTCGGGAAGGTTCCTTGCGG
TTCGCGGCGTGCCGGACGTGACAAACGGAAGCCGCACGTCTCACTAGTACCCTCGCAGACGGACAGCGCC
AGGGAGCAATGGCAGCGCGCCGACCGCGATGGGCTGTGGCCAATAGCGGCTGCTCAGCAGGGCGCGCCGA
GAGCAGCGGCCGGGAAGGGGCGGTGCGGGAGGCGGGGTGTGGGGCGGTAGTGTGGGCCCTGTTCCTGCCC
GCGCGGTGTTCCGCATTCTGCAAGCCTCCGGAGCGCACGTCGGCAGTCGGCTCCCTCGTTGACCGAA
